LOCUS       Exported 14337 bp ds-DNA circular SYN 12-MAY-2021
DEFINITION  synthetic circular DNA
ACCESSION   .
VERSION     .
KEYWORDS    LZRS-BRaf-ERTm
SOURCE      synthetic DNA construct
  ORGANISM  synthetic DNA construct
REFERENCE   1 (bases 1 to 14337)
  AUTHORS   Dajee M, Tarutani M, Deng H, Cai T, Khavari PA
  TITLE     Epidermal Ras blockade demonstrates spatially localized Ras
            promotion of proliferation and inhibition of differentiation
  JOURNAL   Oncogene. 2002 Feb 28;21(10):1527-38
  PUBMED    11896581
REFERENCE   2 (bases 1 to 14337)
  AUTHORS   .
  TITLE     Direct Submission
  JOURNAL   Exported May 12, 2021 from SnapGene Server 1.1.58
            http://www.snapgene.com
FEATURES             Location/Qualifiers
     source          1..14337
                     /organism="synthetic DNA construct"
                     /mol_type="other DNA"
     primer_bind     complement(11..28)
                     /label=L4440
                     /note="L4440 vector, forward primer"
     rep_origin      complement(182..770)
                     /direction=LEFT
                     /label=ori
                     /note="high-copy-number ColE1/pMB1/pBR322/pUC origin of
                     replication"
     primer_bind     complement(262..281)
                     /label=pBR322ori-F
                     /note="pBR322 origin, forward primer"
     polyA_signal    893..1027
                     /label=SV40 poly(A) signal
                     /note="SV40 polyadenylation signal"
     primer_bind     complement(917..936)
                     /label=EBV-rev
                     /note="SV40 polyA terminator, reverse primer"
     primer_bind     971..990
                     /label=SV40pA-R
                     /note="SV40 polyA, reverse primer"
     CDS             complement(1257..1856)
                     /codon_start=1
                     /gene="pac from Streptomyces alboniger"
                     /product="puromycin N-acetyltransferase"
                     /label=PuroR
                     /note="confers resistance to puromycin"
                     /translation="MTEYKPTVRLATRDDVPRAVRTLAAAFADYPATRHTVDPDRHIER
                     VTELQELFLTRVGLDIGKVWVADDGAAVAVWTTPESVEAGAVFAEIGPRMAELSGSRLA
                     AQQQMEGLLAPHRPKEPAWFLATVGVSPDHQGKGLGSAVVLPGVEAAERAGVPAFLETS
                     APRNLPFYERLGFTVTADVEVPEGPRTWCMTRKPGA"
     primer_bind     complement(1340..1360)
                     /label=Puro-F
                     /note="Puromycin resistance gene, forward primer"
     primer_bind     1837..1856
                     /label=Puro-R
                     /note="Puromycin resistance gene, reverse primer. Also
                     called puro-variant-R"
     promoter        complement(1939..2438)
                     /label=PGK promoter
                     /note="mouse phosphoglycerate kinase 1 promoter"
     primer_bind     complement(1987..2006)
                     /label=mPGK-F
                     /note="Mouse PGK promoter, forward primer"
     primer_bind     2380..2403
                     /label=MSCV-rev
                     /note="Murine stem cell virus, reverse primer"
     rep_origin      4470..6259
                     /label=oriP
                     /note="Epstein-Barr virus oriP replication origin (Yates et
                     al., 2000)"
     CDS             complement(6753..7613)
                     /codon_start=1
                     /gene="bla"
                     /product="beta-lactamase"
                     /label=AmpR
                     /note="confers resistance to ampicillin, carbenicillin, and
                     related antibiotics"
                     /translation="MSIQHFRVALIPFFAAFCLPVFAHPETLVKVKDAEDQLGARVGYI
                     ELDLNSGKILESFRPEERFPMMSTFKVLLCGAVLSRIDAGQEQLGRRIHYSQNDLVEYS
                     PVTEKHLTDGMTVRELCSAAITMSDNTAANLLLTTIGGPKELTAFLHNMGDHVTRLDRW
                     EPELNEAIPNDERDTTMPVAMATTLRKLLTGELLTLASRQQLIDWMEADKVAGPLLRSA
                     LPAGWFIADKSGAGERGSRGIIAALGPDGKPSRIVVIYTTGSQATMDERNRQIAEIGAS
                     LIKHW"
     primer_bind     7376..7395
                     /label=Amp-R
                     /note="Ampicillin resistance gene, reverse primer"
     promoter        complement(7614..7718)
                     /gene="bla"
                     /label=AmpR promoter
     LTR             8255..8724
                     /note="long terminal repeat from Moloney murine leukemia
                     virus"
     misc_feature    8789..9146
                     /label=MMLV Psi
                     /note="packaging signal of Moloney murine leukemia virus
                     (MMLV)"
     CDS             9211..9627
                     /label=gag (truncated)
                     /note="truncated Moloney murine leukemia virus (MMLV) gag
                     gene lacking the start codon"
     primer_bind     9557..9579
                     /label=pLXSN 5'
                     /note="Murine stem cell virus, forward primer. Also called
                     MSCV"
     primer_bind     9595..9611
                     /label=pBABE 5'
                     /note="Psi packaging signal, forward primer for pBABE
                     vectors"
     misc_feature    9637..10011
                     /label=pol region
                     /note="Moloney murine leukemia virus (MMLV) pol region
                     containing the splice acceptor site"
     primer_bind     9949..9965
                     /label=pBMN 5'
                     /note="MMLV sequence, for inserts in pBMN retroviral
                     vector"
     protein_bind    10041..10065
                     /gene="mutant version of attB"
                     /label=attB1
                     /bound_moiety="BP Clonase(TM)"
                     /note="recombination site for the Gateway(R) BP reaction"
     CDS             10096..10125
                     /codon_start=1
                     /product="Myc (human c-Myc proto-oncogene) epitope tag"
                     /label=Myc
                     /translation="EQKLISEEDL"
     protein_bind    complement(13412..13436)
                     /gene="mutant version of attB"
                     /label=attB2
                     /bound_moiety="BP Clonase(TM)"
                     /note="recombination site for the Gateway(R) BP reaction"
     LTR             13749..14218
                     /note="long terminal repeat from Moloney murine leukemia
                     virus"
ORIGIN
        1 cttccgcttc ctcgctcact gactcgctgc gctcggtcgt tcggctgcgg cgagcggtat
       61 cagctcactc aaaggcggta atacggttat ccacagaatc aggggataac gcaggaaaga
      121 acatgtgagc aaaaggccag caaaaggcca ggaaccgtaa aaaggccgcg ttgctggcgt
      181 ttttccatag gctccgcccc cctgacgagc atcacaaaaa tcgacgctca agtcagaggt
      241 ggcgaaaccc gacaggacta taaagatacc aggcgtttcc ccctggaagc tccctcgtgc
      301 gctctcctgt tccgaccctg ccgcttaccg gatacctgtc cgcctttctc ccttcgggaa
      361 gcgtggcgct ttctcatagc tcacgctgta ggtatctcag ttcggtgtag gtcgttcgct
      421 ccaagctggg ctgtgtgcac gaaccccccg ttcagcccga ccgctgcgcc ttatccggta
      481 actatcgtct tgagtccaac ccggtaagac acgacttatc gccactggca gcagccactg
      541 gtaacaggat tagcagagcg aggtatgtag gcggtgctac agagttcttg aagtggtggc
      601 ctaactacgg ctacactaga agaacagtat ttggtatctg cgctctgctg aagccagtta
      661 ccttcggaaa aagagttggt agctcttgat ccggcaaaca aaccaccgct ggtagcggtg
      721 gtttttttgt ttgcaagcag cagattacgc gcagaaaaaa aggatctcaa gaagatcctt
      781 tgatcttttc tacggggtct gacgctcagt ggaacgaaaa ctcacgttaa gggattttgg
      841 tcatgagatt atcaaaaagg atcttcacct agatcctttt gcggccgaat tagatccaga
      901 catgataaga tacattgatg agtttggaca aaccacaact agaatgcagt gaaaaaaatg
      961 ctttatttgt gaaatttgtg atgctattgc tttatttgta accattataa gctgcaataa
     1021 acaagttaac aacaacaatt gcattcattt tatgtttcag gttcaggggg aggtgtggga
     1081 ggttttttaa agcaagtaaa acctctacaa atgtggtatg gctgattatg atcctctaga
     1141 gtcggtgggc ctcgggggcg ggtgcggggt cggcggggcc gccccgggtg gcttcggtcg
     1201 gagccatggg gtcgtgcgct cctttcggtc gggcgctgcg ggtcgtgggg cgggcgtcag
     1261 gcaccgggct tgcgggtcat gcaccaggtg cgcggtcctt cgggcacctc gacgtcggcg
     1321 gtgacggtga agccgagccg ctcgtagaag gggaggttgc ggggcgcgga ggtctccagg
     1381 aaggcgggca ccccggcgcg ctcggccgcc tccactccgg ggagcacgac ggcgctgccc
     1441 agacccttgc cctggtggtc gggcgagacg ccgacggtgg ccaggaacca cgcgggctcc
     1501 ttgggccggt gcggcgccag gaggccttcc atctgttgct gcgcggccag ccgggaaccg
     1561 ctcaactcgg ccatgcgcgg gccgatctcg gcgaacaccg cccccgcttc gacgctctcc
     1621 ggcgtggtcc agaccgccac cgcggcgccg tcgtccgcga cccacacctt gccgatgtcg
     1681 agcccgacgc gcgtgaggaa gagttcttgc agctcggtga cccgctcgat gtggcggtcc
     1741 gggtcgacgg tgtggcgcgt ggcggggtag tcggcgaacg cggcggcgag ggtgcgtacg
     1801 gcccggggga cgtcgtcgcg ggtggcgagg cgcaccgtgg gcttgtactc ggtcatggaa
     1861 ggtcgtctcc ttgtgagggg tcaggggcgt gggtcagggg atggtggcgg caccggtcgt
     1921 ggcggccgac ctgcaggtcg aaaggcccgg agatgaggaa gaggagaaca gcgcggcaga
     1981 cgtgcgcttt tgaagcgtgc agaatgccgg gcctccggag gaccttcggg cgcccgcccc
     2041 gcccctgagc ccgcccctga gcccgccccc ggacccaccc cttcccagcc tctgagccca
     2101 gaaagcgaag gagcaaagct gctattggcc gctgccccaa aggcctaccc gcttccattg
     2161 ctcagcggtg ctgtccatct gcacgagact agtgagacgt gctacttcca tttgtcacgt
     2221 cctgcacgac gcgagctgcg gggcgggggg gaacttcctg actaggggag gagtagaagg
     2281 tggcgcgaag gggccaccaa agaacggagc cggttggcgc ctaccggtgg atgtggaatg
     2341 tgtgcgaggc cagaggccac ttgtgtagcg ccaagtgccc agcggggctg ctaaagcgca
     2401 tgctccagac tgccttggga aaagcgcctc ccctacccgg tagaattaat tctcatgttt
     2461 gacagcttat catcgataag ctgatcctca caggccgcac ccagcttttc ttccgttgcc
     2521 ccagtagcat ctctgtctgg tgaccttgaa gaggaagagg aggggtcccg agaatcccca
     2581 tccctaccgt ccagcaaaaa gggggacgag gaatttgagg cctggcttga ggctcaggac
     2641 gcaaatcttg aggatgttca gcgggagttt tccgggctgc gagtaattgg tgatgaggac
     2701 gaggatggtt cggaggatgg ggaattttca gacctggatc tgtctgacag cgaccatgaa
     2761 ggggatgagg gtgggggggc tgttggaggg ggcaggagtc tgcactccct gtattcactg
     2821 agcgtcgtct aataaagatg tctattgatc tcttttagtg tgaatcatgt ctgacgaggg
     2881 gccaggtaca ggacctggaa atggcctagg agagaaggga gacacatctg gaccagaagg
     2941 ctccggcggc agtggacctc aaagaagagg gggtgataac catggacgag gacggggaag
     3001 aggacgagga cgaggaggcg gaagaccagg agccccgggc ggctcaggat cagggccaag
     3061 acatagagat ggtgtccgga gaccccaaaa acgtccaagt tgcattggct gcaaagggac
     3121 ccacggtgga acaggagcag gagcaggagc gggaggggca ggagcaggag gggcaggagc
     3181 aggaggaggg gcaggagcag gaggggcagg agcaggaggt ggaggccggg gtcgaggagg
     3241 cagtggaggc cggggtcgag gaggtagtgg aggccggggt cgaggaggta gtggaggccg
     3301 ccggggtaga ggacgtgaaa gagccagggg gggaagtcgt gaaagagcca gggggagagg
     3361 tcgtggacgt ggagaaaaga ggcccaggag tcccagtagt cagtcatcat catccgggtc
     3421 tccaccgcgc aggccccctc caggtagaag gccatttttc caccctgtag gggaagccga
     3481 ttattttgaa taccaccaag aaggtggccc agatggtgag cctgacgtgc ccccgggagc
     3541 gatagagcag ggccccgcag atgacccagg agaaggccca agcactggac cccggggtca
     3601 gggtgatgga ggcaggcgca aaaaaggagg gtggtttgga aagcatcgtg gtcaaggagg
     3661 ttccaacccg aaatttgaga acattgcaga aggtttaaga gctctcctgg ctaggagtca
     3721 cgtagaaagg actaccgacg aaggaacttg ggtcgccggt gtgttcgtat atggaggtag
     3781 taagacctcc ctttacaacc taaggcgagg aactgccctt gctattccac aatgtcgtct
     3841 tacaccattg agtcgtctcc cctttggaat ggcccctgga cccggcccac aacctggccc
     3901 gctaagggag tccattgtct gttatttcat ggtcttttta caaactcata tatttgctga
     3961 ggttttgaag gatgcgatta aggaccttgt tatgacaaag cccgctccta cctgcaatat
     4021 cagggtgact gtgtgcagct ttgacgatgg agtagatttg cctccctggt ttccacctat
     4081 ggtggaaggg gctgccgcgg agggtgatga cggagatgac ggagatgaag gaggtgatgg
     4141 agatgagggt gaggaagggc aggagtgatg taacttgtta ggagacgccc tcaatcgtat
     4201 taaaagccgt gtattccccc gcactaaaga ataaatcccc agtagacatc atgcgtgctg
     4261 ttggtgtatt tctggccatc tgtcttgtca ccattttcgt cctcccaaca tggggcaatt
     4321 gggcataccc atgttgtcac gtcactcagc tccgcgctca acaccttctc gcgttggaaa
     4381 acattagcga catttacctg gtgagcaatc agacatgcga cggctttagc ctggcctcct
     4441 taaattcacc taagaatggg agcaaccagc aggaaaagga caagcagcga aaattcacgc
     4501 ccccttggga ggtggcggca tatgcaaagg atagcactcc cactctacta ctgggtatca
     4561 tatgctgact gtatatgcat gaggatagca tatgctaccc ggatacagat taggatagca
     4621 tatactaccc agatatagat taggatagca tatgctaccc agatatagat taggatagcc
     4681 tatgctaccc agatataaat taggatagca tatactaccc agatatagat taggatagca
     4741 tatgctaccc agatatagat taggatagcc tatgctaccc agatatagat taggatagca
     4801 tatgctaccc agatatagat taggatagca tatgctatcc agatatttgg gtagtatatg
     4861 ctacccagat ataaattagg atagcatata ctaccctaat ctctattagg atagcatatg
     4921 ctacccggat acagattagg atagcatata ctacccagat atagattagg atagcatatg
     4981 ctacccagat atagattagg atagcctatg ctacccagat ataaattagg atagcatata
     5041 ctacccagat atagattagg atagcatatg ctacccagat atagattagg atagcctatg
     5101 ctacccagat atagattagg atagcatatg ctatccagat atttgggtag tatatgctac
     5161 ccatggcaac attagcccac cgtgctctca gcgacctcgt gaatatgagg accaacaacc
     5221 ctgtgcttgg cgctcaggcg caagtgtgtg taatttgtcc tccagatcgc agcaatcgcg
     5281 cccctatctt ggcccgccca cctacttatg caggtattcc ccggggtgcc attagtggtt
     5341 ttgtgggcaa gtggtttgac cgcagtggtt agcggggtta caatcagcca agttattaca
     5401 cccttatttt acagtccaaa accgcagggc ggcgtgtggg ggctgacgcg tgcccccact
     5461 ccacaatttc aaaaaaaaga gtggccactt gtctttgttt atgggcccca ttggcgtgga
     5521 gccccgttta attttcgggg gtgttagaga caaccagtgg agtccgctgc tgtcggcgtc
     5581 cactctcttt ccccttgtta caaatagagt gtaacaacat ggttcacctg tcttggtccc
     5641 tgcctgggac acatcttaat aaccccagta tcatattgca ctaggattat gtgttgccca
     5701 tagccataaa ttcgtgtgag atggacatcc agtctttacg gcttgtcccc accccatgga
     5761 tttctattgt taaagatatt cagaatgttt cattcctaca ctagtattta ttgcccaagg
     5821 ggtttgtgag ggttatattg gtgtcatagc acaatgccac cactgaaccc cccgtccaaa
     5881 ttttattctg ggggcgtcac ctgaaacctt gttttcgagc acctcacata caccttactg
     5941 ttcacaactc agcagttatt ctattagcta aacgaaggag aatgaagaag caggcgaaga
     6001 ttcaggagag ttcactgccc gctccttgat cttcagccac tgcccttgtg actaaaatgg
     6061 ttcactaccc tcgtggaatc ctgaccccat gtaaataaaa ccgtgacagc tcatggggtg
     6121 ggagatatcg ctgttcctta ggaccctttt actaacccta attcgatagc atatgcttcc
     6181 cgttgggtaa catatgctat tgaattaggg ttagtctgga tagtatatac tactacccgg
     6241 gaagcatatg ctacccgttt agggttaaca agggggcctt ataaacacta ttgctaatgc
     6301 cctcttgagg gtccgcttat cggtagctac acaggcccct ctgattgacg ttggtgtagc
     6361 ctcccgtagt cttcctgggc ccctgggagg tacatgtccc ccagcattgg tgtaagagct
     6421 tcagccaaga gttacacata aaggcaatgt tgtgttgcag tccacagact gcaaagtctg
     6481 ctccaggatg aaagccactc agtgttggca aatgtgcaca tccatttata aggatgtcaa
     6541 ctacagtcag agaacccctt tgtgtttggt ccccccccgt gtcacatgtg gaacagggcc
     6601 cagttggcaa gttgtaccaa ccaactgaag ggattacatg cactgccccg cgaagaaggg
     6661 gcagagatgt cgtagtcagg tttagttcgt ccggggcggg gatctggccg caaatcaatc
     6721 taaagtatat atgagtaaac ttggtctgac agttaccaat gcttaatcag tgaggcacct
     6781 atctcagcga tctgtctatt tcgttcatcc atagttgcct gactccccgt cgtgtagata
     6841 actacgatac gggagggctt accatctggc cccagtgctg caatgatacc gcgagaccca
     6901 cgctcaccgg ctccagattt atcagcaata aaccagccag ccggaagggc cgagcgcaga
     6961 agtggtcctg caactttatc cgcctccatc cagtctatta attgttgccg ggaagctaga
     7021 gtaagtagtt cgccagttaa tagtttgcgc aacgttgttg ccattgctac aggcatcgtg
     7081 gtgtcacgct cgtcgtttgg tatggcttca ttcagctccg gttcccaacg atcaaggcga
     7141 gttacatgat cccccatgtt gtgcaaaaaa gcggttagct ccttcggtcc tccgatcgtt
     7201 gtcagaagta agttggccgc agtgttatca ctcatggtta tggcagcact gcataattct
     7261 cttactgtca tgccatccgt aagatgcttt tctgtgactg gtgagtactc aaccaagtca
     7321 ttctgagaat agtgtatgcg gcgaccgagt tgctcttgcc cggcgtcaat acgggataat
     7381 accgcgccac atagcagaac tttaaaagtg ctcatcattg gaaaacgttc ttcggggcga
     7441 aaactctcaa ggatcttacc gctgttgaga tccagttcga tgtaacccac tcgtgcaccc
     7501 aactgatctt cagcatcttt tactttcacc agcgtttctg ggtgagcaaa aacaggaagg
     7561 caaaatgccg caaaaaaggg aataagggcg acacggaaat gttgaatact catactcttc
     7621 ctttttcaat attattgaag catttatcag ggttattgtc tcatgagcgg atacatattt
     7681 gaatgtattt agaaaaataa acaaataggg gttccgcgca catttccccg aaaagtgcca
     7741 ccagctttgc tcttaggagt ttcctaatac atcccaaact caaatatata aagcatttga
     7801 cttgttctat gccctagggg gcggggggaa gctaagccag ctttttttaa catttaaaat
     7861 gttaattcca ttttaaatgc acagatgttt ttatttcata agggtttcaa tgtgcatgaa
     7921 tgctgcaata ttcctgttac caaagctagt ataaataaaa atagataaac gtggaaatta
     7981 cttagagttt ctgtcattaa cgtttccttc ctcagttgac aacataaatg cgctgctgag
     8041 aagccagttt gcatctgtca ggatcaattt cccattatgc cagtcatatt aattactagt
     8101 caattagttg atttttattt ttgacatata catgtgaaag accccacctg taggtttggc
     8161 aagctagctt aagtaacgcc attttgcaag gcatggaaaa atacataact gagaatagaa
     8221 aagttcagat caaggtcagg aacagatgga acagctgaat atgggccaaa caggatatct
     8281 gtggtaagca gttcctgccc cggctcaggg ccaagaacag atggaacagc tgaatatggg
     8341 ccaaacagga tatctgtggt aagcagttcc tgccccggct cagggccaag aacagatggt
     8401 ccccagatgc ggtccagccc tcagcagttt ctagagaacc atcagatgtt tccagggtgc
     8461 cccaaggacc tgaaatgacc ctgtgcctta tttgaactaa ccaatcagtt cgcttctcgc
     8521 ttctgttcgc gcgcttctgc tccccgagct caataaaaga gcccacaacc cctcactcgg
     8581 cgcgccagtc ctccgattga ctgagtcgcc cgggtacccg tgtatccaat aaaccctctt
     8641 gcagttgcat ccgacttgtg gtctcgctgt tccttgggag ggtctcctct gagtgattga
     8701 ctacccgtca gcgggggtct ttcatttggg ggctcgtccg ggatcgggag acccctgccc
     8761 agggaccacc gacccaccac cgggaggtaa gctggccagc aacttatctg tgtctgtccg
     8821 attgtctagt gtctatgact gattttatgc gcctgcgtcg gtactagtta gctaactagc
     8881 tctgtatctg gcggacccgt ggtggaactg acgagttcgg aacacccggc cgcaaccctg
     8941 ggagacgtcc cagggacttc gggggccgtt tttgtggccc gacctgagtc caaaaatccc
     9001 gatcgttttg gactctttgg tgcacccccc ttagaggagg gatatgtggt tctggtagga
     9061 gacgagaacc taaaacagtt cccgcctccg tctgaatttt tgctttcggt ttgggaccga
     9121 agccgcgccg cgcgtcttgt ctgctgcagc atcgttctgt gttgtctctg tctgactgtg
     9181 tttctgtatt tgtctgaaaa tatgggcccg ggccagactg ttaccactcc cttaagtttg
     9241 accttaggtc actggaaaga tgtcgagcgg atcgctcaca accagtcggt agatgtcaag
     9301 aagagacgtt gggttacctt ctgctctgca gaatggccaa cctttaacgt cggatggccg
     9361 cgagacggca cctttaaccg agacctcatc acccaggtta agatcaaggt cttttcacct
     9421 ggcccgcatg gacacccaga ccaggtcccc tacatcgtga cctgggaagc cttggctttt
     9481 gacccccctc cctgggtcaa gccctttgta caccctaagc ctccgcctcc tcttcctcca
     9541 tccgccccgt ctctccccct tgaacctcct cgttcgaccc cgcctcgatc ctccctttat
     9601 ccagccctca ctccttctct aggcgccccc atatggccat atgagatctt atatggggca
     9661 cccccgcccc ttgtaaactt ccctgaccct gacatgacaa gagttactaa cagcccctct
     9721 ctccaagctc acttacaggc tctctactta gtccagcacg aagtctggag acctctggcg
     9781 gcagcctacc aagaacaact ggaccgaccg gtggtacctc acccttaccg agtcggcgac
     9841 acagtgtggg tccgccgaca ccagactaag aacctagaac ctcgctggaa aggaccttac
     9901 acagtcctgc tgaccacccc caccgccctc aaagtagacg gcatcgcagc ttggatacac
     9961 gccgcccacg tgaaggctgc cgaccccggg ggtggaccat cctctagact gccggatccc
    10021 agtgtggtgg tacgggaatc acaagtttgt acaaaaaagc aggctttaaa ggaaccaatt
    10081 cagtcgacca ccatggagca gaagctgatt tccgaggagg acctgggatc cgcggcgctg
    10141 agcggtggcg gtggtggcgg cgcggagccg ggccaggctc tgttcaacgg ggacatggag
    10201 cccgaggccg gcgccggcgc cggcgccgcg gcctcttcgg ctgcggaccc tgccattccg
    10261 gaggaggtgt ggaatatcaa acaaatgatt aagttgacac aggaacatat agaggcccta
    10321 ttggacaaat ttggtgggga gcataatcca ccatcaatat atctggaggc ctatgaagaa
    10381 tacaccagca agctagatgc actccaacaa agagaacaac agttattgga atctctgggg
    10441 aacggaactg atttttctgt ttctagctct gcatcaatgg ataccgttac atcttcttcc
    10501 tcttctagcc tttcagtgct accttcatct ctttcagttt ttcaaaatcc cacagatgtg
    10561 gcacggagca accccaagtc accacaaaaa cctatcgtta gagtcttcct gcccaacaaa
    10621 cagaggacag tggtacctgc aaggtgtgga gttacagtcc gagacagtct aaagaaagca
    10681 ctgatgatga gaggtctaat cccagagtgc tgtgctgttt acagaattca ggatggagag
    10741 aagaaaccaa ttggttggga cactgatatt tcctggctta ctggagaaga attgcatgtg
    10801 gaagtgttgg agaatgttcc acttacaaca cacaactttg tacgaaaaac gtttttcacc
    10861 ttagcatttt gtgacttttg tcgaaagctg cttttccagg gtttccgctg tcaaacatgt
    10921 ggttataaat ttcaccagcg ttgtagtaca gaagttccac tgatgtgtgt taattatgac
    10981 caacttgatt tgctgtttgt ctccaagttc tttgaacacc acccaatacc acaggaagag
    11041 gcgtccttag cagagactgc cctaacatct ggatcatccc cttccgcacc cgcctcggac
    11101 tctattgggc cccaaattct caccagtccg tctccttcaa aatccattcc aattccacag
    11161 cccttccgac cagcagatga agatcatcga aatcaatttg ggcaacgaga ccgatcctca
    11221 tcagctccca atgtgcatat aaacacaata gaacctgtca atattgatga cttgattaga
    11281 gaccaaggat ttcgtggtga tggaggatca accacaggtt tgtctgctac cccccctgcc
    11341 tcattacctg gctcactaac taacgtgaaa gccttacaga aatctccagg acctcagcga
    11401 gaaaggaagt catcttcatc ctcagaagac aggaatcgaa tgaaaacact tggtagacgg
    11461 gactcgagtg atgattggga gattcctgat gggcagatta cagtgggaca aagaattgga
    11521 tctggatcat ttggaacagt ctacaaggga aagtggcatg gtgatgtggc agtgaaaatg
    11581 ttgaatgtga cagcacctac acctcagcag ttacaagcct tcaaaaatga agtaggagta
    11641 ctcaggaaaa cacgacatgt gaatatccta ctcttcatgg gctattccac aaagccacaa
    11701 ctggctattg ttacccagtg gtgtgagggc tccagcttgt atcaccatct ccatatcatt
    11761 gagaccaaat ttgagatgat caaacttata gatattgcac gacagactgc acagggcatg
    11821 gattacttac acgccaagtc aatcatccac agagacctca agagtaataa tatatttctt
    11881 catgaagacc tcacagtaaa aataggtgat tttggtctag ctacagagaa atctcgatgg
    11941 agtgggtccc atcagtttga acagttgtct ggatccattt tgtggatggc accagaagtc
    12001 atcagaatgc aagataaaaa tccatacagc tttcagtcag atgtatatgc atttgggatt
    12061 gttctgtatg aattgatgac tggacagtta ccttattcaa acatcaacaa cagggaccag
    12121 ataattttta tggtgggacg aggatacctg tctccagatc tcagtaaggt acggagtaac
    12181 tgtccaaaag ccatgaagag attaatggca gagtgcctca aaaagaaaag agatgagaga
    12241 ccactctttc cccaaattct cgcctctatt gagctgctgg cccgctcatt gccaaaaatt
    12301 caccgcagtg catcagaacc ctccttgaat cgggctggtt tccaaacaga ggattttagt
    12361 ctatatgctt gtgcttctcc aaaaacaccc atccaggcag ggggatatgg tgcgtttcct
    12421 gtccacaagc ttatgcgaaa tgaaatgggt gcttcaggag acatgagggc tgccaacctt
    12481 tggccaagcc ctcttgtgat taagcacact aagaagaata gccctgcctt gtccttgaca
    12541 gctgaccaga tggtcagtgc cttgttggat gctgaaccgc ccatgatcta ttctgaatat
    12601 gatccttcta gacccttcag tgaagcctca atgatgggct tattgaccaa cctagcagat
    12661 agggagctgg ttcatatgat caactgggca aagagagtgc caggctttgg ggacttgaat
    12721 ctccatgatc aggtccacct tctcgagtgt gcctggctgg agattctgat gattggtctc
    12781 gtctggcgct ccatggaaca cccggggaag ctcctgtttg ctcctaactt gctcctggac
    12841 aggaatcaag gtaaatgtgt ggaaggcatg gtggagatct ttgacatgtt gcttgctacg
    12901 tcaagtcggt tccgcatgat gaacctgcag ggtgaagagt ttgtgtgcct caaatccatc
    12961 attttgctta attccggagt gtacacgttt ctgtccagca ccttgaagtc tctggaagag
    13021 aaggaccaca tccaccgtgt cctggacaag atcacagaca ctttgatcca cctgatggcc
    13081 aaagctggcc tgactctgca gcagcagcat cgccgcctag ctcagctcct tctcattctt
    13141 tcccatatcc ggcatatgag taacaaacgc atggagcatc tctacaacat gaaatgcaag
    13201 aacgtggtac ccctctatga cctgctcctg gagatgttgg atgcccaccg ccttcatgcc
    13261 ccagccagtc gcatgggagt gcccccagag gagcccagcc agacccagct ggccaccacc
    13321 agctccactt cagcacattc cttacaaacc tactacatac ccccggaagc agagggcttc
    13381 cccaatgagc ggccgcactc gagatatcta gacccagctt tcttgtacaa agtggtgata
    13441 ttccagctga gcgccggtcg ctaccattac cagttggtct ggtgtcaaaa ataataataa
    13501 ccgggcaggc catgtctgcc cgtatttcgc gtaaggaaat ccattatgta ctattttcga
    13561 gcggccgcca gcacagtggt cgacgataaa ataaaagatt ttatttagtc tccagaaaaa
    13621 ggggggaatg aaagacccca cctgtaggtt tggcaagcta gcttaagtaa cgccattttg
    13681 caaggcatgg aaaaatacat aactgagaat agagaagttc agatcaaggt caggaacaga
    13741 tggaacagct gaatatgggc caaacaggat atctgtggta agcagttcct gccccggctc
    13801 agggccaaga acagatggaa cagctgaata tgggccaaac aggatatctg tggtaagcag
    13861 ttcctgcccc ggctcagggc caagaacaga tggtccccag atgcggtcca gccctcagca
    13921 gtttctagag aaccatcaga tgtttccagg gtgccccaag gacctgaaat gaccctgtgc
    13981 cttatttgaa ctaaccaatc agttcgcttc tcgcttctgt tcgcgcgctt ctgctccccg
    14041 agctcaataa aagagcccac aacccctcac tcggggcgcc agtcctccga ttgactgagt
    14101 cgcccgggta cccgtgtatc caataaaccc tcttgcagtt gcatccgact tgtggtctcg
    14161 ctgttccttg ggagggtctc ctctgagtga ttgactaccc gtcagcgggg gtctttcaca
    14221 tgcagcatgt atcaaaatta atttggtttt ttttcttaag tatttacatt aaatggccat
    14281 agttgcatta atgaatcggc caacgcgcgg ggagaggcgg tttgcgtatt gggcgct
//
