[The description below was written by a language model from this plasmid's Addgene catalogue record and the feature table of its GenBank file.]
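Description:
LZRS-BRaf-ERTm is a Moloney murine leukemia virus-based retroviral expression plasmid of about 14.3 kb, built on the LZRS backbone from which the LacZ stuffer has been removed. It is propagated in E. coli through a high-copy ColE1/pUC-type origin with ampicillin resistance. Outside the proviral region, the backbone carries an Epstein-Barr virus oriP element and a mouse PGK promoter-driven puromycin N-acetyltransferase cassette terminated by an SV40 polyadenylation signal. In LZRS-type vectors this arrangement generally allows the plasmid to persist as an episome in packaging cells that supply EBNA1, with puromycin enriching for plasmid-bearing producer cells. Because the puromycin cassette lies outside the LTRs, it would not be transferred to infected target cells.

The proviral unit is bounded by two MMLV LTRs and contains the Psi packaging signal, a truncated gag segment lacking its start codon, and a pol fragment that provides a splice acceptor. No internal promoter is annotated, so the 5′ LTR presumably drives the insert. The insert is a fusion of BRAF carrying the activating V600E mutation to an estrogen receptor (Esr1) portion, with an N-terminal Myc epitope tag. The record lists human and mouse as source species. The record gives XhoI and NotI as the cloning sites, while the feature table shows the insert flanked by attB1 and attB2 Gateway sites. The fusion's coding region itself is not annotated beyond the Myc tag. ER fusions of this kind are normally used to place protein activity under ligand control, and the "Tm" in the name suggests a tamoxifen-responsive variant, though the record does not say so. The associated publication concerns Ras pathway signalling in epidermal proliferation and differentiation.
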