Addgene plasmid #24949: LZRS-BRaf-ERTm
Depositing lab: Paul Khavari. Depositing organization: Stanford University. Publication: Epidermal Ras blockade demonstrates spatially localized Ras promotion of proliferation and inhibition of differentiation. Dajee M, Tarutani M, Deng H, Cai T, Khavari PA. Oncogene. 2002 Feb 28;21(10):1527-38 10.1038/sj.onc.1205287 PubMed 11896581.
Backbone
  Vector backbone: LZRS no LacZ
  Backbone size w/o insert (bp): 11100
  Vector type: Retroviral
  Selectable markers: Puromycin
Growth in bacteria
  Bacterial resistance: Ampicillin, 100 μg/mL
  Growth temperature: 37°C
  Growth strain: DH5alpha
  Copy number: Unknown
Gene/Insert
  Gene/Insert name: BRaf-ER (alt names: Braf; Esr1)
  Species: H. sapiens (human), M. musculus (mouse)
  Mutation: V600E in BRAF
  Entrez Gene: Esr1 (a.k.a. ER, ER-alpha, ERa, ERalpha, ESR, Estr, Estra, Nr3a1); BRAF (a.k.a. B-RAF1, B-raf, BRAF-1, BRAF1, NS7, RAFB1)
  Tag / fusion protein: Myc (N terminal on insert)
  Cloning method: Restriction Enzyme; 5′ cloning site XhoI (not destroyed); 3′ cloning site NotI (not destroyed)
  Sequencing primers: 5′ TGGATACACGCCGCCCACGTG; 3′ ATCGTCGACCACTGTGCTGG
Terms and licenses: Academic/Nonprofit Terms; Industry Terms: Not Available to Industry
How to cite: LZRS-BRaf-ERTm was a gift from Paul Khavari (Addgene plasmid # 24949 ; http://n2t.net/addgene:24949 ; RRID:Addgene_24949)
