>Addgene plasmid #24949 | LZRS-BRaf-ERTm | addgene partial sequence | sequence record 27531 | 24949 with LZRS-R 5'-ATCGTCGACCACTGTGCTGG
TTCCTTACGCGAAATACGGGCAGACATGGCCTGCCCGGTTATTATTATTTTTGACACCAGACCAACTGGT
AATGGTAGCGACCGGCGCTCAGCTGGAATATCACCACTTTGTACAAGAAAGCTGGGTCTAGATATCTCGA
GTGCGGCCGCTCATTGGGGAAGCCCTCTGCTTCCGGGGGTATGTAGTAGGTTTGTAAGGAATGTGCTGAA
GTGGAGCTGGTGGTGGCCAGCTGGGTCTGGCTGGGCTCCTCTGGGGGCACTCCCATGCGACTGGCTGGGG
CATGAAGGCGGTGGGCATCCAACATCTCCAGGAGCAGGTCATAGAGGGGTACCACGTTCTTGCATTTCAT
GTTGTAGAGATGCTCCATGCGTTTGTTACTCATATGCCGGATATGGGAAAGAATGAGAAGGAGCTGAGCT
AGGCGGCGATGCTGCTGCTGCAGAGTCAGGCCAGCTTTGGCCATCAGGTGGATCAAAGTGTCTGTGATCT
TGTCCAGGACACGGTGGATGTGGTCCTTCTCTTCCAGAGACTTCAAGGTGCTGGACAGAAACGTGTACAC
TCCGGAATTAAGCAAAATGATGGATTTGAGGCACACAAACTCTTCACCCTGCAGGTTCATCATGCGGAAC
CGACTTGACGTAGCAAGCAACATGTCAAAGATCTCCACCATGCCTTCCACACATTTACCTTGATTCCTGT
CCAGGAGCAAGTTAGGAGCAAACAGGAGCTTCCCCGGGTGTTCCATG
