>Addgene plasmid #24949 | LZRS-BRaf-ERTm | addgene partial sequence | sequence record 27532 | 24949 with LZRS-F 5'-TGGATACACGCCGCCCACGTG
TGTGGTGGTACGGGAATCACAAGTTTGGTACAAAACNNNTTNGCGTTTAAAGGAACCAATTCAGTCGACC
ACCATGGNAGCAGAAGCTGATTTCCGAGGAGGACCTGGGATCCGCGGCGCTGAGCGGTGGCGGTGGTGGC
GGCGCGGAGCCGGGCCAGGCTCTGTTCAACGGGGACATGGAGCCCGAGGCCGGCGCCGGCGCCGGCGCCG
CGGCCTCTTCGGCTGCGGACCCTGCCATTCCGGAGGAGGTGTGGAATATCAAACAAATGATTAAGTTGAC
ACANGAACATATAGAGGCCCTATTGGACAAATTTGGTGGNGAGCATAATCCACCATCANTATATCTGGAG
GCCTATGAAGAATACACCANCAAGCTANATGCACTCCAACAAANAGAACAACANTTATTGGAATCTCTGG
GGAACGGAACTGATTTTTCTGTTTCTANCTCTGCATCNATGGATACCGTTACATCTTCTTCCTCTTCTAN
CCTTTCAATGCTACCTTCA
