>Addgene plasmid #24949 | LZRS-BRaf-ERTm | addgene partial sequence | sequence record 44458 | ER-R 5'-GATCGTGTTGGGGAAGCCCTCTGC
TTGTAGGATGTGCTGAAGTGGAGCTGGTGGTGGCCAGCTGGGTCTGGCTGGGCTCCTCTGGGGGCACTCC
CATGCGACTGGCTGGGGCATGAAGGCGGTGGGCATCCAACATCTCCAGGAGCAGGTCATAGAGGGGTACC
ACGTTCTTGCATTTCATGTTGTAGAGATGCTCCATGCGTTTGTTACTCATATGCCGGATATGGGAAAGAA
TGAGAAGGAGCTGAGCTAGGCGGCGATGCTGCTGCTGCAGAGTCAGGCCAGCTTTGGCCATCAGGTGGAT
CAAAGTGTCTGTGATCTTGTCCAGGACACGGTGGATGTGGTCCTTCTCTTCCAGAGACTTCAAGGTGCTG
GACAGAAACGTGTACACTCCGGAATTAAGCAAAATGATGGATTTGAGGCACACAAACTCTTCACCCTGCA
GGTTCATCATGCGGAACCGACTTGACGTAGCAAGCAACATGTCAAAGATCTCCACCATGCCTTCCACACA
TTTACCTTGATTCCTGTCCAGGAGCAAGTTAGGAGCAAACAGGAGCTTCCCCGGGTGTTCCATGGAGCGC
CAGACGAGACCAATCATCAGAATCTCCAGCCAGGCACACTCGAGAAGGTGGACCTGATCATGGAGATTCA
AGTCCCCAAAGCCTGGCACTCTCTTTGCCCAGTTGATCATATGAACCAGCTCCCTATCTGCTAGGTTGGT
CAATAAGCCCATCATTGAGGCTTCACTGAAGGGTCTAGAAGGATCATATTCAGAATAGATCATGGGCGGT
TCAGCATCCAACAAGGCACTGACCATCTGGTCAGCTGTCAAGGACAAGGCAGGGCTATT
